Addgene plasmid #132451: pE4F1.1.0-gDNA
Purpose: CRISPR/Cas9 plasmid to create GFP fusion proteins
Depositing lab: Kevin White. Depositing organization: University of Chicago.
Backbone
  Vector backbone: pX330
  Backbone manufacturer: addgene ID: 42230
  Vector type: CRISPR
Growth in bacteria
  Bacterial resistance: Ampicillin, 100 μg/mL
  Growth temperature: 37°C
  Growth strain: DH5alpha
  Copy number: High Copy
Gene/Insert
  Gene/Insert name: E4F1
  gRNA/shRNA sequence: GACGGTCATCGTCTAGCATG AGG
  Species: H. sapiens (human)
  Entrez Gene: E4F1 (a.k.a. E4F)
  Cloning method: Restriction Enzyme; 5′ cloning site BbsI (destroyed during cloning); 3′ cloning site BbsI (destroyed during cloning)
Terms and licenses: Academic/Nonprofit Terms; Industry Terms: Not Available to Industry
Depositor comments: gRNA sequence also includes uncloned PAM after the space
How to cite: pE4F1.1.0-gDNA was a gift from Kevin White (Addgene plasmid # 132451 ; http://n2t.net/addgene:132451 ; RRID:Addgene_132451)
