[The description below was written by a language model from this plasmid's Addgene catalogue record and pLannotate feature annotations shown in this document.]
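Description:
pE4F1.1.0-gDNA is a CRISPR/Cas9 expression plasmid built on the pX330 backbone, designed for transfection into human cells to target the E4F1 locus. It delivers both components of the Streptococcus pyogenes system from a single vector. A human U6 RNA polymerase III promoter drives a single guide RNA made up of an E4F1-specific spacer fused to the SpCas9 gRNA scaffold. The spacer was inserted between the two BbsI sites of pX330, which were destroyed during cloning. The depositor notes that the listed guide sequence includes the genomic PAM, which is not part of the cloned insert. Because the sequence record is circular and numbered from the scaffold, the U6 promoter at the end of the map reads across the origin into the guide and scaffold at the start.

Cas9 is expressed from a hybrid CBh-type promoter comprising the CMV enhancer, the chicken β-actin promoter and a hybrid intron. The Cas9 coding sequence is annotated as adjoining N- and C-terminal portions that together form a continuous open reading frame. It is followed by a nucleoplasmin bipartite nuclear localization signal and a bovine growth hormone polyadenylation signal. A single AAV2 ITR lies downstream of the cassette, together with an f1 origin and small bom and rop fragments. The table does not show a second ITR that would flank the cassette for packaging.

The plasmid is propagated in E. coli at high copy from a ColE1/pUC-type origin and selected with ampicillin through β-lactamase. According to the record, its purpose is to create GFP fusion proteins. No GFP sequence or homology arms appear in the feature table, so the tag would presumably have to come from a separate donor template that the record does not describe, with this plasmid providing the targeted cut in E4F1.
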