Features (pLannotate 1.2.2; 18 found; start..end, strand, type, name):
      1..76      +  misc_RNA       gRNA scaffold: guide RNA scaffold for the Streptococcus pyogenes CRISPR/Cas9 system
     83..126     +  misc_RNA       gRNA scaffold (fragment): guide RNA scaffold for the Streptococcus pyogenes CRISPR/Cas9 system
    173..458     +  enhancer       CMV enhancer: human cytomegalovirus immediate early enhancer; contains an 18-bp deletion relative to the standard CMV enhancer
    460..737     +  promoter       chicken β-actin promoter: No description available
    738..965     +  intron         hybrid intron: hybrid between chicken β-actin (CBA) and minute virus of mice (MMV) introns (Gray et al., 2011)
   1103..2704    +  CDS            Cas9(N): N-terminal portion of Streptococcus pyogenes Cas9 (Zetsche et al., 2015)
   2705..5203    +  CDS            Cas9(C): C-terminal portion of Streptococcus pyogenes Cas9 (Zetsche et al., 2015)
   5204..5251    +  CDS            nucleoplasmin NLS: bipartite nuclear localization signal from nucleoplasmin
   5285..5396    +  polyA_signal   bGH poly(A) signal: bovine growth hormone polyadenylation signal
   5501..5641    +  repeat_region  AAV2 ITR: inverted terminal repeat of adeno-associated virus serotype 2 inverted
   5646..5697    -  misc_feature   bom (fragment): basis of mobility region from pBR322
   5716..6171    +  rep_origin     f1 ori (sequence partly withheld): f1 bacteriophage origin of replication; arrow indicates direction of (+) strand synthesis
   6172..6221    -  misc_feature   bom (fragment): basis of mobility region from pBR322
   6323..6358    -  CDS            rop (fragment): Rop protein, which maintains plasmids at low copy number; rop
   6453..6557    +  promoter       AmpR promoter: bla
   6558..7418    +  CDS            AmpR: β-lactamase; bla; confers resistance to ampicillin, carbenicillin, and related antibiotics
   7589..8177    +  rep_origin     ori: high-copy-number ColE1/pMB1/pBR322/pUC origin of replication
   8239..8479    +  promoter       U6 promoter: RNA polymerase III promoter for human U6 snRNA
>Addgene plasmid #132451 | pE4F1.1.0-gDNA | addgene full sequence | sequence record 266819 | Addgene NGS Result
GTTTTAGAGCTAGAAATAGCAAGTTAAAATAAGGCTAGTCCGTTATCAACTTGAAAAAGTGGCACCGAGT
CGGTGCTTTTTTGTTTTAGAGCTAGAAATAGCAAGTTAAAATAAGGCTAGTCCGTTTTTAGCGCGTGCGC
CAATTCTGCAGACAAATGGCTCTAGAGGTACCCGTTACATAACTTACGGTAAATGGCCCGCCTGGCTGAC
CGCCCAACGACCCCCGCCCATTGACGTCAATAGTAACGCCAATAGGGACTTTCCATTGACGTCAATGGGT
GGAGTATTTACGGTAAACTGCCCACTTGGCAGTACATCAAGTGTATCATATGCCAAGTACGCCCCCTATT
GACGTCAATGACGGTAAATGGCCCGCCTGGCATTGTGCCCAGTACATGACCTTATGGGACTTTCCTACTT
GGCAGTACATCTACGTATTAGTCATCGCTATTACCATGGTCGAGGTGAGCCCCACGTTCTGCTTCACTCT
CCCCATCTCCCCCCCCTCCCCACCCCCAATTTTGTATTTATTTATTTTTTAATTATTTTGTGCAGCGATG
GGGGCGGGGGGGGGGGGGGGGSGCGCGCCAGGCGGGGCGGGGCGGGGCGAGGGGCGGGGCGGGGCGAGGC
GGAGAGGTGCGGCGGCAGCCAATCAGAGCGGCGCGCTCCGAAAGTTTCCTTTTATGGCGAGGCGGCGGCG
GCGGCGGCCCTATAAAAAGCGAAGCGCGCGGCGGGCGGGAGTCGCTGCGCGCTGCCTTCGCCCCGTGCCC
CGCTCCGCCGCCGCCTCGCGCCGCCCGCCCCGGCTCTGACTGACCGCGTTACTCCCACAGGTGAGCGGGC
GGGACGGCCCTTCTCCTCCGGGCTGTAATTAGCTGAGCAAGAGGTAAGGGTTTAAGGGATGGTTGGTTGG
TGGGGTATTAATGTTTAATTACCTGGAGCACCTGCCTGAAATCACTTTTTTTCAGGTTGGACCGGTGCCA
CCATGGACTATAAGGACCACGACGGAGACTACAAGGATCATGATATTGATTACAAAGACGATGACGATAA
GATGGCCCCAAAGAAGAAGCGGAAGGTCGGTATCCACGGAGTCCCAGCAGCCGACAAGAAGTACAGCATC
GGCCTGGACATCGGCACCAACTCTGTGGGCTGGGCCGTGATCACCGACGAGTACAAGGTGCCCAGCAAGA
AATTCAAGGTGCTGGGCAACACCGACCGGCACAGCATCAAGAAGAACCTGATCGGAGCCCTGCTGTTCGA
CAGCGGCGAAACAGCCGAGGCCACCCGGCTGAAGAGAACCGCCAGAAGAAGATACACCAGACGGAAGAAC
CGGATCTGCTATCTGCAAGAGATCTTCAGCAACGAGATGGCCAAGGTGGACGACAGCTTCTTCCACAGAC
TGGAAGAGTCCTTCCTGGTGGAAGAGGATAAGAAGCACGAGCGGCACCCCATCTTCGGCAACATCGTGGA
CGAGGTGGCCTACCACGAGAAGTACCCCACCATCTACCACCTGAGAAAGAAACTGGTGGACAGCACCGAC
AAGGCCGACCTGCGGCTGATCTATCTGGCCCTGGCCCACATGATCAAGTTCCGGGGCCACTTCCTGATCG
AGGGCGACCTGAACCCCGACAACAGCGACGTGGACAAGCTGTTCATCCAGCTGGTGCAGACCTACAACCA
GCTGTTCGAGGAAAACCCCATCAACGCCAGCGGCGTGGACGCCAAGGCCATCCTGTCTGCCAGACTGAGC
AAGAGCAGACGGCTGGAAAATCTGATCGCCCAGCTGCCCGGCGAGAAGAAGAATGGCCTGTTCGGAAACC
TGATTGCCCTGAGCCTGGGCCTGACCCCCAACTTCAAGAGCAACTTCGACCTGGCCGAGGATGCCAAACT
GCAGCTGAGCAAGGACACCTACGACGACGACCTGGACAACCTGCTGGCCCAGATCGGCGACCAGTACGCC
GACCTGTTTCTGGCCGCCAAGAACCTGTCCGACGCCATCCTGCTGAGCGACATCCTGAGAGTGAACACCG
AGATCACCAAGGCCCCCCTGAGCGCCTCTATGATCAAGAGATACGACGAGCACCACCAGGACCTGACCCT
GCTGAAAGCTCTCGTGCGGCAGCAGCTGCCTGAGAAGTACAAAGAGATTTTCTTCGACCAGAGCAAGAAC
GGCTACGCCGGCTACATTGACGGCGGAGCCAGCCAGGAAGAGTTCTACAAGTTCATCAAGCCCATCCTGG
AAAAGATGGACGGCACCGAGGAACTGCTCGTGAAGCTGAACAGAGAGGACCTGCTGCGGAAGCAGCGGAC
CTTCGACAACGGCAGCATCCCCCACCAGATCCACCTGGGAGAGCTGCACGCCATTCTGCGGCGGCAGGAA
GATTTTTACCCATTCCTGAAGGACAACCGGGAAAAGATCGAGAAGATCCTGACCTTCCGCATCCCCTACT
ACGTGGGCCCTCTGGCCAGGGGAAACAGCAGATTCGCCTGGATGACCAGAAAGAGCGAGGAAACCATCAC
CCCCTGGAACTTCGAGGAAGTGGTGGACAAGGGCGCTTCCGCCCAGAGCTTCATCGAGCGGATGACCAAC
TTCGATAAGAACCTGCCCAACGAGAAGGTGCTGCCCAAGCACAGCCTGCTGTACGAGTACTTCACCGTGT
ATAACGAGCTGACCAAAGTGAAATACGTGACCGAGGGAATGAGAAAGCCCGCCTTCCTGAGCGGCGAGCA
GAAAAAGGCCATCGTGGACCTGCTGTTCAAGACCAACCGGAAAGTGACCGTGAAGCAGCTGAAAGAGGAC
TACTTCAAGAAAATCGAGTGCTTCGACTCCGTGGAAATCTCCGGCGTGGAAGATCGGTTCAACGCCTCCC
TGGGCACATACCACGATCTGCTGAAAATTATCAAGGACAAGGACTTCCTGGACAATGAGGAAAACGAGGA
CATTCTGGAAGATATCGTGCTGACCCTGACACTGTTTGAGGACAGAGAGATGATCGAGGAACGGCTGAAA
ACCTATGCCCACCTGTTCGACGACAAAGTGATGAAGCAGCTGAAGCGGCGGAGATACACCGGCTGGGGCA
GGCTGAGCCGGAAGCTGATCAACGGCATCCGGGACAAGCAGTCCGGCAAGACAATCCTGGATTTCCTGAA
GTCCGACGGCTTCGCCAACAGAAACTTCATGCAGCTGATCCACGACGACAGCCTGACCTTTAAAGAGGAC
ATCCAGAAAGCCCAGGTGTCCGGCCAGGGCGATAGCCTGCACGAGCACATTGCCAATCTGGCCGGCAGCC
CCGCCATTAAGAAGGGCATCCTGCAGACAGTGAAGGTGGTGGACGAGCTCGTGAAAGTGATGGGCCGGCA
CAAGCCCGAGAACATCGTGATCGAAATGGCCAGAGAGAACCAGACCACCCAGAAGGGACAGAAGAACAGC
CGCGAGAGAATGAAGCGGATCGAAGAGGGCATCAAAGAGCTGGGCAGCCAGATCCTGAAAGAACACCCCG
TGGAAAACACCCAGCTGCAGAACGAGAAGCTGTACCTGTACTACCTGCAGAATGGGCGGGATATGTACGT
GGACCAGGAACTGGACATCAACCGGCTGTCCGACTACGATGTGGACCATATCGTGCCTCAGAGCTTTCTG
AAGGACGACTCCATCGACAACAAGGTGCTGACCAGAAGCGACAAGAACCGGGGCAAGAGCGACAACGTGC
CCTCCGAAGAGGTCGTGAAGAAGATGAAGAACTACTGGCGGCAGCTGCTGAACGCCAAGCTGATTACCCA
GAGAAAGTTCGACAATCTGACCAAGGCCGAGAGAGGCGGCCTGAGCGAACTGGATAAGGCCGGCTTCATC
AAGAGACAGCTGGTGGAAACCCGGCAGATCACAAAGCACGTGGCACAGATCCTGGACTCCCGGATGAACA
CTAAGTACGACGAGAATGACAAGCTGATCCGGGAAGTGAAAGTGATCACCCTGAAGTCCAAGCTGGTGTC
CGATTTCCGGAAGGATTTCCAGTTTTACAAAGTGCGCGAGATCAACAACTACCACCACGCCCACGACGCC
TACCTGAACGCCGTCGTGGGAACCGCCCTGATCAAAAAGTACCCTAAGCTGGAAAGCGAGTTCGTGTACG
GCGACTACAAGGTGTACGACGTGCGGAAGATGATCGCCAAGAGCGAGCAGGAAATCGGCAAGGCTACCGC
CAAGTACTTCTTCTACAGCAACATCATGAACTTTTTCAAGACCGAGATTACCCTGGCCAACGGCGAGATC
CGGAAGCGGCCTCTGATCGAGACAAACGGCGAAACCGGGGAGATCGTGTGGGATAAGGGCCGGGATTTTG
CCACCGTGCGGAAAGTGCTGAGCATGCCCCAAGTGAATATCGTGAAAAAGACCGAGGTGCAGACAGGCGG
CTTCAGCAAAGAGTCTATCCTGCCCAAGAGGAACAGCGATAAGCTGATCGCCAGAAAGAAGGACTGGGAC
CCTAAGAAGTACGGCGGCTTCGACAGCCCCACCGTGGCCTATTCTGTGCTGGTGGTGGCCAAAGTGGAAA
AGGGCAAGTCCAAGAAACTGAAGAGTGTGAAAGAGCTGCTGGGGATCACCATCATGGAAAGAAGCAGCTT
CGAGAAGAATCCCATCGACTTTCTGGAAGCCAAGGGCTACAAAGAAGTGAAAAAGGACCTGATCATCAAG
CTGCCTAAGTACTCCCTGTTCGAGCTGGAAAACGGCCGGAAGAGAATGCTGGCCTCTGCCGGCGAACTGC
AGAAGGGAAACGAACTGGCCCTGCCCTCCAAATATGTGAACTTCCTGTACCTGGCCAGCCACTATGAGAA
GCTGAAGGGCTCCCCCGAGGATAATGAGCAGAAACAGCTGTTTGTGGAACAGCACAAGCACTACCTGGAC
GAGATCATCGAGCAGATCAGCGAGTTCTCCAAGAGAGTGATCCTGGCCGACGCTAATCTGGACAAAGTGC
TGTCCGCCTACAACAAGCACCGGGATAAGCCCATCAGAGAGCAGGCCGAGAATATCATCCACCTGTTTAC
CCTGACCAATCTGGGAGCCCCTGCCGCCTTCAAGTACTTTGACACCACCATCGACCGGAAGAGGTACACC
AGCACCAAAGAGGTGCTGGACGCCACCCTGATCCACCAGAGCATCACCGGCCTGTACGAGACACGGATCG
ACCTGTCTCAGCTGGGAGGCGACAAAAGGCCGGCGGCCACGAAAAAGGCCGGCCAGGCAAAAAAGAAAAA
GTAAGAATTCCTAGAGCTCGCTGATCAGCCTCGACTGTGCCTTCTAGTTGCCAGCCATCTGTTGTTTGCC
CCTCCCCCGTGCCTTCCTTGACCCTGGAAGGTGCCACTCCCACTGTCCTTTCCTAATAAAATGAGGAAAT
TGCATCGCATTGTCTGAGTAGGTGTCATTCTATTCTGGGGGGTGGGGTGGGGCAGGACAGCAAGGGGGAG
GATTGGGAAGAGAATAGCAGGCATGCTGGGGAGCGGCCGCAGGAACCCCTAGTGATGGAGTTGGCCACTC
CCTCTCTGCGCGCTCGCTCGCTCACTGAGGCCGGGCGACCAAAGGTCGCCCGACGCCCGGGCTTTGCCCG
GGCGGCCTCAGTGAGCGAGCGAGCGCGCAGCTGCCTGCAGGGGCGCCTGATGCGGTATTTTCTCCTTACG
CATCTGTGCGGTATTTCACACCGCATA
[95 nt withheld, positions 5698-5792]
T
[46 nt withheld, positions 5794-5839]
C
[141 nt withheld, positions 5841-5981]
CCTTTGACGTTGGAGTCCACGTTCTTT
[37 nt withheld, positions 6009-6045]
ACTCTATCTCGGGCTATTCTTTTGATTTATAAGGGATTTTGCCGATTTCGGTCTATTGGTTAAAAAATGA
GCTGATTTAACAAAAATTTAACGCGAATTTTAACAAAATATTAACGTTTACAATTTTATGGTGCACTCTC
AGTACAATCTGCTCTGATGCCGCATAGTTAAGCCAGCCCCGACACCCGCCAACACCCGCTGACGCGCCCT
GACGGGCTTGTCTGCTCCCGGCATCCGCTTACAGACAAGCTGTGACCGTCTCCGGGAGCTGCATGTGTCA
GAGGTTTTCACCGTCATCACCGAAACGCGCGAGACGAAAGGGCCTCGTGATACGCCTATTTTTATAGGTT
AATGTCATGATAATAATGGTTTCTTAGACGTCAGGTGGCACTTTTCGGGGAAATGTGCGCGGAACCCCTA
TTTGTTTATTTTTCTAAATACATTCAAATATGTATCCGCTCATGAGACAATAACCCTGATAAATGCTTCA
ATAATATTGAAAAAGGAAGAGTATGAGTATTCAACATTTCCGTGTCGCCCTTATTCCCTTTTTTGCGGCA
TTTTGCCTTCCTGTTTTTGCTCACCCAGAAACGCTGGTGAAAGTAAAAGATGCTGAAGATCAGTTGGGTG
CACGAGTGGGTTACATCGAACTGGATCTCAACAGCGGTAAGATCCTTGAGAGTTTTCGCCCCGAAGAACG
TTTTCCAATGATGAGCACTTTTAAAGTTCTGCTATGTGGCGCGGTATTATCCCGTATTGACGCCGGGCAA
GAGCAACTCGGTCGCCGCATACACTATTCTCAGAATGACTTGGTTGAGTACTCACCAGTCACAGAAAAGC
ATCTTACGGATGGCATGACAGTAAGAGAATTATGCAGTGCTGCCATAACCATGAGTGATAACACTGCGGC
CAACTTACTTCTGACAACGATCGGAGGACCGAAGGAGCTAACCGCTTTTTTGCACAACATGGGGGATCAT
GTAACTCGCCTTGATCGTTGGGAACCGGAGCTGAATGAAGCCATACCAAACGACGAGCGTGACACCACGA
TGCCTGTAGCAATGGCAACAACGTTGCGCAAACTATTAACTGGCGAACTACTTACTCTAGCTTCCCGGCA
ACAATTAATAGACTGGATGGAGGCGGATAAAGTTGCAGGACCACTTCTGCGCTCGGCCCTTCCGGCTGGC
TGGTTTATTGCTGATAAATCTGGAGCCGGTGAGCGTGGAAGCCGCGGTATCATTGCAGCACTGGGGCCAG
ATGGTAAGCCCTCCCGTATCGTAGTTATCTACACGACGGGGAGTCAGGCAACTATGGATGAACGAAATAG
ACAGATCGCTGAGATAGGTGCCTCACTGATTAAGCATTGGTAACTGTCAGACCAAGTTTACTCATATATA
CTTTAGATTGATTTAAAACTTCATTTTTAATTTAAAAGGATCTAGGTGAAGATCCTTTTTGATAATCTCA
TGACCAAAATCCCTTAACGTGAGTTTTCGTTCCACTGAGCGTCAGACCCCGTAGAAAAGATCAAAGGATC
TTCTTGAGATCCTTTTTTTCTGCGCGTAATCTGCTGCTTGCAAACAAAAAAACCACCGCTACCAGCGGTG
GTTTGTTTGCCGGATCAAGAGCTACCAACTCTTTTTCCGAAGGTAACTGGCTTCAGCAGAGCGCAGATAC
CAAATACTGTTCTTCTAGTGTAGCCGTAGTTAGGCCACCACTTCAAGAACTCTGTAGCACCGCCTACATA
CCTCGCTCTGCTAATCCTGTTACCAGTGGCTGCTGCCAGTGGCGATAAGTCGTGTCTTACCGGGTTGGAC
TCAAGACGATAGTTACCGGATAAGGCGCAGCGGTCGGGCTGAACGGGGGGTTCGTGCACACAGCCCAGCT
TGGAGCGAACGACCTACACCGAACTGAGATACCTACAGCGTGAGCTATGAGAAAGCGCCACGCTTCCCGA
AGGGAGAAAGGCGGACAGGTATCCGGTAAGCGGCAGGGTCGGAACAGGAGAGCGCACGAGGGAGCTTCCA
GGGGGAAACGCCTGGTATCTTTATAGTCCTGTCGGGTTTCGCCACCTCTGACTTGAGCGTCGATTTTTGT
GATGCTCGTCAGGGGGGCGGAGCCTATGGAAAAACGCCAGCAACGCGGCCTTTTTACGGTTCCTGGCCTT
TTGCTGGCCTTTTGCTCACATGTGAGGGCCTATTTCCCATGATTCCTTCATATTTGCATATACGATACAA
GGCTGTTAGAGAGATAATTGGAATTAATTTGACTGTAAACACAAAGATATTAGTACAAAATACGTGACGT
AGAAAGTAATAATTTCTTGGGTAGTTTGCAGTTTTAAAATTATGTTTTAAAATGGACTATCATATGCTTA
CCGTAACTTGAAAGTATTTCGATTTCTTGGCTTTATATATCTTGTGGAAAGGACGAAACACCGGACGGTC
ATCGTCTAGCATG
